>Addgene plasmid #178480 | pETM33_MAD2L1_HORMA | addgene full sequence | sequence record 357303 | Addgene NGS Result
TTGAGATCCTTTTTTTCTGCGCGTAATCTGCTGCTTGCAAACAAAAAAACCACCGCTACCAGCGGTGGTT
TGTTTGCCGGATCAAGAGCTACCAACTCTTTTTCCGAAGGTAACTGGCTTCAGCAGAGCGCAGATACCAA
ATACTGTCCTTCTAGTGTAGCCGTAGTTAGGCCACCACTTCAAGAACTCTGTAGCACCGCCTACATACCT
CGCTCTGCTAATCCTGTTACCAGTGGCTGCTGCCAGTGGCGATAAGTCGTGTCTTACCGGGTTGGACTCA
AGACGATAGTTACCGGATAAGGCGCAGCGGTCGGGCTGAACGGGGGGTTCGTGCACACAGCCCAGCTTGG
AGCGAACGACCTACACCGAACTGAGATACCTACAGCGTGAGCTATGAGAAAGCGCCACGCTTCCCGAAGG
GAGAAAGGCGGACAGGTATCCGGTAAGCGGCAGGGTCGGAACAGGAGAGCGCACGAGGGAGCTTCCAGGG
GGAAACGCCTGGTATCTTTATAGTCCTGTCGGGTTTCGCCACCTCTGACTTGAGCGTCGATTTTTGTGAT
GCTCGTCAGGGGGGCGGAGCCTATGGAAAAACGCCAGCAACGCGGCCTTTTTACGGTTCCTGGCCTTTTG
CTGGCCTTTTGCTCACATGTTCTTTCCTGCGTTATCCCCTGATTCTGTGGATAACCGTATTACCGCCTTT
GAGTGAGCTGATACCGCTCGCCGCAGCCGAACGACCGAGCGCAGCGAGTCAGTGAGCGAGGAAGCGGAAG
AGCGCCTGATGCGGTATTTTCTCCTTACGCATCTGTGCGGTATTTCACACCGCAATGGTGCACTCTCAGT
ACAATCTGCTCTGATGCCGCATAGTTAAGCCAGTATACACTCCGCTATCGCTACGTGACTGGGTCATGGC
TGCGCCCCGACACCCGCCAACACCCGCTGACGCGCCCTGACGGGCTTGTCTGCTCCCGGCATCCGCTTAC
AGACAAGCTGTGACCGTCTCCGGGAGCTGCATGTGTCAGAGGTTTTCACCGTCATCACCGAAACGCGCGA
GGCAGCTGCGGTAAAGCTCATCAGCGTGGTCGTGAAGCGATTCACAGATGTCTGCCTGTTCATCCGCGTC
CAGCTCGTTGAGTTTCTCCAGAAGCGTTAATGTCTGGCTTCTGATAAAGCGGGCCATGTTAAGGGCGGTT
TTTTCCTGTTTGGTCACTGATGCCTCCGTGTAAGGGGGATTTCTGTTCATGGGGGTAATGATACCGATGA
AACGAGAGAGGATGCTCACGATACGGGTTACTGATGATGAACATGCCCGGTTACTGGAACGTTGTGAGGG
TAAACAACTGGCGGTATGGATGCGGCGGGACCAGAGAAAAATCACTCAGGGTCAATGCCAGCGCTTCGTT
AATACAGATGTAGGTGTTCCACAGGGTAGCCAGCAGCATCCTGCGATGCAGATCCGGAACATAATGGTGC
AGGGCGCTGACTTCCGCGTTTCCAGACTTTACGAAACACGGAAACCGAAGACCATTCATGTTGTTGCTCA
GGTCGCAGACGTTTTGCAGCAGCAGTCGCTTCACGTTCGCTCGCGTATCGGTGATTCATTCTGCTAACCA
GTAAGGCAACCCCGCCAGCCTAGCCGGGTCCTCAACGACAGGAGCACGATCATGCGCACCCGTGGGGCCG
CCATGCCGGCGATAATGGCCTGCTTCTCGCCGAAACGTTTGGTGGCGGGACCAGTGACGAAGGCTTGAGC
GAGGGCGTGCAAGATTCCGAATACCGCAAGCGACAGGCCGATCATCGTCGCGCTCCAGCGAAAGCGGTCC
TCGCCGAAAATGACCCAGAGCGCTGCCGGCACCTGTCCTACGAGTTGCATGATAAAGAAGACAGTCATAA
GTGCGGCGACGATAGTCATGCCCCGCGCCCACCGGAAGGAGCTGACTGGGTTGAAGGCTCTCAAGGGCAT
CGGTCGAGATCCCGGTGCCTAATGAGTGAGCTAACTTACATTAATTGCGTTGCGCTCACTGCCCGCTTTC
CAGTCGGGAAACCTGTCGTGCCAGCTGCATTAATGAATCGGCCAACGCGCGGGGAGAGGCGGTTTGCGTA
TTGGGCGCCAGGGTGGTTTTTCTTTTCACCAGTGAGACGGGCAACAGCTGATTGCCCTTCACCGCCTGGC
CCTGAGAGAGTTGCAGCAAGCGGTCCACGCTGGTTTGCCCCAGCAGGCGAAAATCCTGTTTGATGGTGGT
TAACGGCGGGATATAACATGAGCTGTCTTCGGTATCGTCGTATCCCACTACCGAGATATCCGCACCAACG
CGCAGCCCGGACTCGGTAATGGCGCGCATTGCGCCCAGCGCCATCTGATCGTTGGCAACCAGCATCGCAG
TGGGAACGATGCCCTCATTCAGCATTTGCATGGTTTGTTGAAAACCGGACATGGCACTCCAGTCGCCTTC
CCGTTCCGCTATCGGCTGAATTTGATTGCGAGTGAGATATTTATGCCAGCCAGCCAGACGCAGACGCGCC
GAGACAGAACTTAATGGGCCCGCTAACAGCGCGATTTGCTGGTGACCCAATGCGACCAGATGCTCCACGC
CCAGTCGCGTACCGTCTTCATGGGAGAAAATAATACTGTTGATGGGTGTCTGGTCAGAGACATCAAGAAA
TAACGCCGGAACATTAGTGCAGGCAGCTTCCACAGCAATGGCATCCTGGTCATCCAGCGGATAGTTAATG
ATCAGCCCACTGACGCGTTGCGCGAGAAGATTGTGCACCGCCGCTTTACAGGCTTCGACGCCGCTTCGTT
CTACCATCGACACCACCACGCTGGCACCCAGTTGATCGGCGCGAGATTTAATCGCCGCGACAATTTGCGA
CGGCGCGTGCAGGGCCAGACTGGAGGTGGCAACGCCAATCAGCAACGACTGTTTGCCCGCCAGTTGTTGT
GCCACGCGGTTGGGAATGTAATTCAGCTCCGCCATCGCCGCTTCCACTTTTTCCCGCGTTTTCGCAGAAA
CGTGGCTGGCCTGGTTCACCACGCGGGAAACGGTCTGATAAGAGACACCGGCATACTCTGCGACATCGTA
TAACGTTACTGGTTTCACATTCACCACCCTGAATTGACTCTCTTCCGGGCGCTATCATGCCATACCGCGA
AAGGTTTTGCGCCATTCGATGGTGTCCGGGATCTCGACGCTCTCCCTTATGCGACTCCTGCATTAGGAAG
CAGCCCAGTAGTAGGTTGAGGCCGTTGAGCACCGCCGCCGCAAGGAATGGTGCATGCAAGGAGATGGCGC
CCAACAGTCCCCCGGCCACGGGGCCTGCCACCATACCCACGCCGAAACAAGCGCTCATGAGCCCGAAGTG
GCGAGCCCGATCTTCCCCATCGGTGATGTCGGCGATATAGGCGCCAGCAACCGCACCTGTGGCGCCGGTG
ATGCCGGCCACGATGCGTCCGGCGTAGAGGATCGAGATCTCGATCCCGCGAAATTAATACGACTCACTAT
AGGGGAATTGTGAGCGGATAACAATTCCCCTCTAGAAATAATTTTGTTTAACTTTAAGAAGGAGATATAC
CATGAAACATCACCATCACCATCACAACACTAGTAGCAATTCCATGTCCCCTATACTAGGTTATTGGAAA
ATTAAGGGCCTTGTGCAACCCACTCGACTTCTTTTGGAATATCTTGAAGAAAAATATGAAGAGCATTTGT
ATGAGCGCGATGAAGGTGATAAATGGCGAAACAAAAAGTTTGAATTGGGTTTGGAGTTTCCCAATCTTCC
TTATTATATTGATGGTGATGTTAAATTAACACAGTCTATGGCCATCATACGTTATATAGCTGACAAGCAC
AACATGTTGGGTGGTTGTCCAAAAGAGCGTGCAGAGATTTCAATGCTTGAAGGAGCGGTTTTGGATATTA
GATACGGTGTTTCGAGAATTGCATATAGTAAAGACTTTGAAACTCTCAAAGTTGATTTTCTTAGCAAGCT
ACCTGAAATGCTGAAAATGTTCGAAGATCGTTTATGTCATAAAACATATTTAAATGGTGATCATGTAACC
CATCCTGACTTCATGTTGTATGACGCTCTTGATGTTGTTTTATACATGGACCCAATGTGCCTGGATGCGT
TCCCAAAATTAGTTTGTTTTAAAAAACGTATTGAAGCTATCCCACAAATTGATAAGTACTTGAAATCCAG
CAAGTATATAGCATGGCCTTTGCAGGGCTGGCAAGCCACGTTTGGTGGTGGCGACCATCCTCCAAAATCG
GATCTGGAAGTTCTGTTCCAGGGGCCCATGGGTATGGCGCTGCAGCTGAGCCGTGAACAAGGTATCACCC
TGCGTGGCAGCGCGGAAATTGTGGCGGAGTTCTTTAGCTTCGGTATCAACAGCATTCTGTACCAGCGTGG
CATCTATCCGAGCGAGACCTTTACCCGTGTGCAAAAATACGGTCTGACCCTGCTGGTTACCACCGACCTG
GAACTGATTAAGTACCTGAACAACGTGGTTGAGCAGCTGAAGGATTGGCTGTATAAATGCAGCGTGCAAA
AACTGGTGGTGGTGATCAGCAACATTGAGAGCGGCGAAGTTCTGGAGCGTTGGCAGTTCGACATCGAATG
CGATAAGACCGCGAAAGACGATAGCGCGCCGCGTGAAAAGAGCCAGAAAGCGATCCAAGACGAGATTCGT
AGCGTTATCCGTCAAATTACCGCGACCGTGACCTTCCTGCCGCTGCTGGAAGTTAGCTGCAGCTTTGATC
TGCTGATCTACACCGACAAAGATCTGGTTGTGCCGGAGAAGTGGGAGGAAAGCGGCCCGCAGTTCATTAC
CAACAGCGAGGAAGTGCGTCTGCGTAGCTTTACCACCACCATCCACAAAGTTAACAGCATGGTGGCGTAT
AAGATTCCGGTTAACGACTAAGAATTCGAGCTCCGTCGACAAGCTTGCGGCCGCACTCGAGCACCACCAC
CACCACCACTGAGATCCGGCTGCTAACAAAGCCCGAAAGGAAGCTGAGTTGGCTGCTGCCACCGCTGAGC
AATAACTAGCATAACCCCTTGGGGCCTCTAAACGGGTCTTGAGGGGTTTTTTGCTGAAAGGAGGAACTAT
ATCCGGATTGGCGAATGGG
[124 nt withheld, positions 5130-5253]
C
[91 nt withheld, positions 5255-5345]
A
[49 nt withheld, positions 5347-5395]
CCTTTGACGTTGGAGTCCACGTTCTTT
[37 nt withheld, positions 5423-5459]
ACCCTATCTCGGTCTATTCTTTTGATTTATAAGGGATTTTGCCGATTTCGGCCTATTGGTTAAAAAATGA
GCTGATTTAACAAAAATTTAACGCGAATTTTAACAAAATATTAACGCTTACAATTTAGGTGGCACTTTTC
GGGGAAATGTGCGCGGAACCCCTATTTGTTTATTTTTCTAAATACATTCAAATATGTATCCGCTCATGAA
TTAATTCTTAGAAAAACTCATCGAGCATCAAATGAAACTGCAATTTATTCATATCAGGATTATCAATACC
ATATTTTTGAAAAAGCCGTTTCTGTAATGAAGGAGAAAACTCACCGAGGCAGTTCCATAGGATGGCAAGA
TCCTGGTATCGGTCTGCGATTCCGACTCGTCCAACATCAATACAACCTATTAATTTCCCCTCGTCAAAAA
TAAGGTTATCAAGTGAGAAATCACCATGAGTGACGACTGAATCCGGTGAGAATGGCAAAAGTTTATGCAT
TTCTTTCCAGACTTGTTCAACAGGCCAGCCATTACGCTCGTCATCAAAATCACTCGCATCAACCAAACCG
TTATTCATTCGTGATTGCGCCTGAGCGAGACGAAATACGCGATCGCTGTTAAAAGGACAATTACAAACAG
GAATCGAATGCAACCGGCGCAGGAACACTGCCAGCGCATCAACAATATTTTCACCTGAATCAGGATATTC
TTCTAATACCTGGAATGCTGTTTTCCCGGGGATCGCAGTGGTGAGTAACCATGCATCATCAGGAGTACGG
ATAAAATGCTTGATGGTCGGAAGAGGCATAAATTCCGTCAGCCAGTTTAGTCTGACCATCTCATCTGTAA
CATCATTGGCAACGCTACCTTTGCCATGTTTCAGAAACAACTCTGGCGCATCGGGCTTCCCATACAATCG
ATAGATTGTCGCACCTGATTGCCCGACATTATCGCGAGCCCATTTATACCCATATAAATCAGCATCCATG
TTGGAATTTAATCGCGGCCTAGAGCAAGACGTTTCCCGTTGAATATGGCTCATAACACCCCTTGTATTAC
TGTTTATGTAAGCAGACAGTTTTATTGTTCATGACCAAAATCCCTTAACGTGAGTTTTCGTTCCACTGAG
CGTCAGACCCCGTAGAAAAGATCAAAGGATCTTC
Features (pLannotate 1.2.2; 21 found; start..end, strand, type, name):
      1..589     +  rep_origin     ori: high-copy-number ColE1/pMB1/pBR322/pUC origin of replication
    775..914     -  misc_feature   bom: basis of mobility region from pBR322
   1016..1207    -  CDS            rop: Rop protein, which maintains plasmids at low copy number; rop
   1224..1604    +  CDS            YPB1_ECOLX: Protein predicted: Swiss-Prot protein existence level 4. From Escherichia coli.
   1676..1967    -  CDS            TcR (fragment): tetracycline efflux protein; tet; confers resistance to tetracycline
   1982..2003    -  protein_bind   CAP binding site: CAP binding activates transcription in the presence of cAMP. E. coli catabolite activator protein
   2016..3098    -  CDS            lacI: lac repressor; lacI; The lac repressor binds to the lac operator to inhibit transcription in E. coli. This inhibition can be relieved by adding lactose or isopropyl-β-D-thiogalactopyranoside (IPTG).
   3099..3176    -  promoter       lacI promoter: lacI
   3184..3463    -  CDS            TcR (fragment): tetracycline efflux protein; tet; confers resistance to tetracycline
   3485..3503    +  promoter       T7 promoter: promoter for bacteriophage T7 RNA polymerase
   3504..3528    +  protein_bind   lac operator: The lac repressor binds to the lac operator to inhibit transcription in E. coli. This inhibition can be relieved by adding lactose or isopropyl-β-D-thiogalactopyranoside (IPTG). lac repressor encoded by lacI
   3543..3565    +  RBS            RBS: efficient ribosome binding site from bacteriophage T7 gene 10 (Olins and Rangwala, 1989)
   3578..3595    +  CDS            7xHis (fragment): 6xHis affinity tag
   3614..4267    +  CDS            GST26_SCHJA: Experimental evidence at protein level: Swiss-Prot protein existence level 1. GST isoenzymes appear to play a central role in the parasite detoxification system. Other functions are also suspected including a role in increasing the solubility of haematin in the parasite gut. From Schistosoma japonicum (Blood fluke).
   4304..4918    +  CDS            MAD2L1: MD2L1_HUMAN - Also known as MAD2. Experimental evidence at protein level: Swiss-Prot protein existence level 1. Component of the spindle-assembly checkpoint that prevents the onset of anaphase until all chromosomes are properly aligned at the metaphase plate (PubMed:29162720, PubMed:15024386). In the closed conformation (C-MAD2) forms a heterotetrameric complex with MAD1L1 at unattached kinetochores during prometaphase, the complex recruits open conformation molecules of MAD2L1 (O-MAD2) and then promotes the conversion of O-MAD2 to C-MAD2 (PubMed:29162720). Required for the execution of the mi
   4962..4979    +  CDS            9xHis (fragment): 9xHis affinity tag
   4989..5038    +  CDS            SET1 (fragment): solubility-enhancement tag derived from T7 phage gene 10B
   5046..5093    +  terminator     T7 terminator: transcription terminator for bacteriophage T7 RNA polymerase
   5130..5558    +  rep_origin     f1 ori (sequence partly withheld): f1 bacteriophage origin of replication; arrow indicates direction of (+) strand synthesis
   5611..5668    +  promoter       AmpR promoter (fragment): bla
   5677..6492    -  CDS            KanR: aminoglycoside phosphotransferase; aph(3')-Ia; confers resistance to kanamycin in bacteria or G418 (Geneticin®) in eukaryotes
