[The description below was written by a language model from this plasmid's Addgene catalogue record and pLannotate feature annotations shown in this document.]
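Description:
pETM33_MAD2L1_HORMA is a bacterial expression plasmid built on the pETM33 backbone, a pET-style vector for T7-driven protein production in E. coli. The sequenced record is about 6.6 kb. It replicates from a ColE1/pBR322-type origin accompanied by the bom region and the rop gene, which normally keeps such plasmids at moderate copy number (the catalogue lists copy number as unknown), and it also carries an f1 phage origin. Selection is by kanamycin through an aminoglycoside phosphotransferase gene. Short tetracycline-resistance fragments and a partial AmpR promoter in the annotation appear to be backbone remnants rather than functional markers.

The expression cassette consists of a T7 promoter followed by a lac operator and a phage T7 gene 10 ribosome binding site, with a plasmid-borne lacI gene supplying repressor. Transcription is therefore held off until IPTG is added in a host that provides T7 RNA polymerase, such as a DE3 lysogen. The open reading frame encodes an N-terminal His tag, Schistosoma japonicum glutathione S-transferase, and then the synthetic insert encoding the HORMA domain of human MAD2L1 (MAD2), a spindle-assembly checkpoint component. A T7 terminator closes the unit. The annotation also detects a His-tag fragment and a short T7 gene 10-derived fragment downstream of the insert; the record describes only N-terminal tagging, so these are probably untranslated vector sequence, although this is not stated. The insert was cloned between NcoI and EcoRI sites, both destroyed in the process.

The construct is intended for producing His-GST-tagged MAD2L1 HORMA domain, purifiable on nickel or glutathione resins. It was deposited with a proteome-scale study mapping binding sites in unstructured regions of human proteins.
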