Addgene plasmid #178480: pETM33_MAD2L1_HORMA
Purpose: Bacterial expression of human domain with His-tag and GST tag
Depositing lab: Ylva Ivarsson. Depositing organization: Uppsala University. Publication: Proteome-scale mapping of binding sites in the unstructured regions of the human proteome. Benz C, Ali M, Krystkowiak I, Simonetti L, Sayadi A, Mihalic F, Kliche J, Andersson E, Jemth P, Davey NE, Ivarsson Y. Mol Syst Biol. 2022 Jan;18(1):e10584. doi: 10.15252/msb.202110584. PubMed 35044719.
Backbone
  Vector backbone: pETM33
  Backbone size w/o insert (bp): 6017
  Vector type: Bacterial Expression
Growth in bacteria
  Bacterial resistance: Kanamycin, 50 μg/mL
  Growth temperature: 37°C
  Growth strain: DH5alpha
  Copy number: Unknown
Gene/Insert
  Gene/Insert name: MAD2L1_HORMA
  Species: H. sapiens (human); Synthetic
  Entrez Gene: MAD2L1 (a.k.a. HSMAD2, MAD2)
  Promoter: T7/LacO
  Tag / fusion protein: His-GST (N terminal on insert)
  Cloning method: Restriction Enzyme; 5′ cloning site Nco1 (destroyed during cloning); 3′ cloning site EcoR1 (destroyed during cloning)
  Sequencing primers: 5′ CGGATCTGGAAGTTCTGTTCC; 3′ GAGTGCGGCCGCAAGCTTG
Terms and licenses: Academic/Nonprofit Terms; Industry Terms: Not Available to Industry
Depositor comments: Please visit https://www.biorxiv.org/content/10.1101/2021.04.13.439572v1 for bioRxv preprint. Growth in BL21 DE3 gold 37 C after induction with 1mM IPTG 4 hours 30 C. Insert: GMALQLSREQGITLRGSAEIVAEFFSFGINSILYQRGIYPSETFTRVQKYGLTLLVTTDLELIKYLNNVVEQLKDWLYKCSVQKLVVVISNIESGEVLERWQFDIECDKTAKDDSAPREKSQKAIQDEIRSVIRQITATVTFLPLLEVSCSFDLLIYTDKDLVVPEKWEESGPQFITNSEEVRLRSFTTTIHKVNSMVAYKIPVND.
How to cite: pETM33_MAD2L1_HORMA was a gift from Ylva Ivarsson (Addgene plasmid # 178480 ; http://n2t.net/addgene:178480 ; RRID:Addgene_178480)
